>Addgene plasmid #191216 | pLD-puro-Cc-SARS-CoV-2_Spike_WT-VA | addgene full sequence | sequence record 467896 | Addgene NGS Result
AGGAGCTTTGTTCCTTGGGTTCTTGGGAGCAGCAGGAAGCACTATGGGCGCAGCGTCAATGACGCTGACG
GTACAGGCCAGACAATTATTGTCTGGTATAGTGCAGCAGCAGAACAATTTGCTGAGGGCTATTGAGGCGC
AACAGCATCTGTTGCAACTCACAGTCTGGGGCATCAAGCAGCTCCAGGCAAGAATCCTGGCTGTGGAAAG
ATACCTAAAGGATCAACAGCTCCTGGGGATTTGGGGTTGCTCTGGAAAACTCATTTGCACCACTGCTGTG
CCTTGGAATGCTAGTTGGAGTAATAAATCTCTGGAACAGATTTGGAATCACACGACCTGGATGGAGTGGG
ACAGAGAAATTAACAATTACACAAGCTTAATACACTCCTTAATTGAAGAATCGCAAAACCAGCAAGAAAA
GAATGAACAAGAATTATTGGAATTAGATAAATGGGCAAGTTTGTGGAATTGGTTTAACATAACAAATTGG
CTGTGGTATATAAAATTATTCATAATGATAGTAGGAGGCTTGGTAGGTTTAAGAATAGTTTTTGCTGTAC
TTTCTATAGTGAATAGAGTTAGGCAGGGATATTCACCATTATCGTTTCAGACCCACCTCCCAACCCCGAG
GGGACCCGACAGGCCCGAAGGAATAGAAGAAGAAGGTGGAGAGAGAGACAGAGACAGATCCATTCGATTA
GTGAACGGATCTCGACGGTATCGATCACGAGACTAGCCTCGAGCGGCCGCCCCCTTCACCGAGGGCCTAT
TTCCCATGATTCCTTCATATTTGCATATACGATACAAGGCTGTTAGAGAGATAATTGGAATTAATTTGAC
TGTAAACACAAAGATATTAGTACAAAATACGTGACGTAGAAAGTAATAATTTCTTGGGTAGTTTGCAGTT
TTAAAATTATGTTTTAAAATGGACTATCATATGCCAAGTACGCCCCCTATTGACGTCAATGACGGTAAAT
GGCCCGCCTGGCATTATGCCCAGTACATGACCTTATGGGACTTTCCTACTTGGCAGTACATCTACGTATT
AGTCATCGCTATTACCATGGTGATGCGGTTTTGGCAGTACATCAATGGGCGTGGATAGCGGTTTGACTCA
CGGGGATTTCCAAGTCTCCACCCCATTGACGTCAATGGGAGTTTGTTTTGGCACCAAAATCAACGGGACT
TTCCAAAATGTCGTAACAACTCCGCCCCATTGACGCAAATGGGCGGTAGGCGTGTACGGTGGGAGGTCTA
TATAAGCAGAGCTCGTTTAGTGAACCGTCAGATCGCCTGGAGACGCCATCCACGCTGTACGCGTACAAGT
TTGTACAAAAAAGTTGGCACCATGTTTGTTTTTCTTGTTTTATTGCCACTAGTCTCTAGTCAGTGTGTTA
ATCTTACAACCAGAACTCAATTACCCCCTGCATACACTAATTCTTTCACACGTGGTGTTTATTACCCTGA
CAAAGTTTTCAGATCCTCAGTTTTACATTCAACTCAGGACTTGTTCTTACCTTTCTTTTCCAATGTTACT
TGGTTCCATGCTATACATGTCTCTGGGACCAATGGTACTAAGAGGTTTGATAACCCTGTCCTACCATTTA
ATGATGGTGTTTATTTTGCTTCCACTGAGAAGTCTAACATAATAAGAGGCTGGATTTTTGGTACTACTTT
AGATTCGAAGACCCAGTCCCTACTTATTGTTAATAACGCTACTAATGTTGTTATTAAAGTCTGTGAATTT
CAATTTTGTAATGATCCATTTTTGGGTGTTTATTACCACAAAAACAACAAAAGTTGGATGGAAAGTGAGT
TCAGAGTTTATTCTAGTGCGAATAATTGCACTTTTGAATATGTCTCTCAGCCTTTTCTTATGGACCTTGA
AGGAAAACAGGGTAATTTCAAAAATCTTAGGGAATTTGTGTTTAAGAATATTGATGGTTATTTTAAAATA
TATTCTAAGCACACGCCTATTAATTTAGTGCGTGATCTCCCTCAGGGTTTTTCGGCTTTAGAACCATTGG
TAGATTTGCCAATAGGTATTAACATCACTAGGTTTCAAACTTTACTTGCTTTACATAGAAGTTATTTGAC
TCCTGGTGATTCTTCTTCAGGTTGGACAGCTGGTGCTGCAGCTTATTATGTGGGTTATCTTCAACCTAGG
ACTTTTCTATTAAAATATAATGAAAATGGAACCATTACAGATGCTGTAGACTGTGCACTTGACCCTCTCT
CAGAAACAAAGTGTACGTTGAAATCCTTCACTGTAGAAAAAGGAATCTATCAAACTTCTAACTTTAGAGT
CCAACCAACAGAATCTATTGTTAGATTTCCTAATATTACAAACTTGTGCCCTTTTGGTGAAGTTTTTAAC
GCCACCAGATTTGCATCTGTTTATGCTTGGAACAGGAAGAGAATCAGCAACTGTGTTGCTGATTATTCTG
TCCTATATAATTCCGCATCATTTTCCACTTTTAAGTGTTATGGAGTGTCTCCTACTAAATTAAATGATCT
CTGCTTTACTAATGTCTATGCAGATTCATTTGTAATTAGAGGTGATGAAGTCAGACAAATCGCTCCAGGG
CAAACTGGAAAGATTGCTGATTATAATTATAAATTACCAGATGATTTTACAGGCTGCGTTATAGCTTGGA
ATTCTAACAATCTTGATTCTAAGGTTGGTGGTAATTATAATTACCTGTATAGATTGTTTAGGAAGTCTAA
TCTCAAACCTTTTGAGAGAGATATTTCAACTGAAATCTATCAGGCCGGTAGCACACCTTGTAATGGTGTT
GAAGGTTTTAATTGTTACTTTCCTTTACAATCATATGGTTTCCAACCCACTAATGGTGTTGGTTACCAAC
CATACAGAGTAGTAGTACTTTCTTTTGAACTTCTACATGCACCAGCAACTGTTTGTGGACCTAAAAAGTC
TACTAATTTGGTTAAAAACAAATGTGTCAATTTCAACTTCAATGGTTTAACAGGCACAGGTGTTCTTACT
GAGTCTAACAAAAAGTTTCTGCCTTTCCAACAATTTGGCAGAGACATTGCTGACACTACTGATGCTGTCC
GTGATCCACAGACACTTGAGATTCTTGACATTACACCATGTTCTTTTGGTGGTGTCAGTGTTATAACACC
AGGAACAAATACTTCTAACCAGGTTGCTGTTCTTTATCAGGATGTTAACTGCACAGAAGTCCCTGTTGCT
ATTCATGCAGATCAACTTACTCCTACTTGGCGTGTTTATTCTACAGGTTCTAATGTTTTTCAAACACGTG
CAGGCTGTTTAATAGGGGCTGAACATGTCAACAACTCATATGAGTGTGACATACCCATTGGTGCAGGTAT
ATGCGCTAGTTATCAGACTCAGACTAATTCTCCTCGGCGGGCACGTAGTGTAGCTAGTCAATCCATCATT
GCCTACACTATGTCACTTGGTGCAGAAAATTCAGTTGCTTACTCTAATAACTCTATTGCCATACCCACAA
ATTTTACTATTAGTGTTACCACAGAAATTCTACCAGTGTCTATGACCAAGACATCAGTAGATTGTACAAT
GTACATTTGTGGTGATTCAACTGAATGCAGCAATCTTTTGTTGCAATATGGCAGTTTTTGTACACAATTA
AACCGTGCTTTAACTGGAATAGCTGTTGAACAAGACAAAAACACCCAAGAAGTTTTTGCACAAGTCAAAC
AAATTTACAAAACACCACCAATTAAAGATTTTGGTGGTTTTAATTTTTCACAAATATTACCAGATCCATC
AAAACCAAGCAAGAGGTCATTTATTGAAGATCTACTTTTCAACAAAGTGACACTTGCAGATGCTGGCTTC
ATCAAACAATATGGTGATTGCCTTGGTGATATTGCTGCTAGAGACCTCATTTGTGCACAAAAGTTTAACG
GCCTTACTGTTTTGCCACCTTTGCTCACAGATGAAATGATTGCTCAATACACTTCTGCACTGTTAGCGGG
TACAATCACTTCTGGTTGGACCTTTGGTGCAGGTGCTGCATTACAAATACCATTTGCTATGCAAATGGCT
TATAGGTTTAATGGTATTGGAGTTACACAGAATGTTCTCTATGAGAACCAAAAATTGATTGCCAACCAAT
TTAATAGTGCTATTGGCAAAATTCAAGACTCACTTTCTTCCACAGCAAGTGCACTTGGAAAACTTCAAGA
TGTGGTCAACCAAAATGCACAAGCTTTAAACACGCTTGTTAAACAACTTAGCTCCAATTTTGGTGCAATT
TCAAGTGTTTTAAATGATATCCTTTCACGTCTTGACAAAGTTGAGGCTGAAGTGCAAATTGATAGGTTGA
TCACAGGCAGACTTCAAAGTTTGCAGACATATGTGACTCAACAATTAATTAGAGCTGCAGAAATCAGAGC
TTCTGCTAATCTTGCTGCTACTAAAATGTCAGAGTGTGTACTTGGACAATCAAAAAGAGTTGATTTTTGT
GGAAAGGGCTATCATCTTATGTCCTTCCCTCAGTCAGCACCTCATGGTGTAGTCTTCTTGCATGTGACTT
ATGTCCCTGCACAAGAAAAGAACTTCACAACTGCTCCTGCCATTTGTCATGATGGAAAAGCACACTTTCC
TCGTGAAGGTGTCTTTGTTTCAAATGGCACACACTGGTTTGTAACACAAAGGAATTTTTATGAACCACAA
ATCATTACTACAGACAACACATTTGTGTCTGGTAACTGTGATGTTGTAATAGGAATTGTCAACAACACAG
TTTATGATCCTTTGCAACCTGAATTAGACTCATTCAAGGAGGAGTTAGATAAATATTTTAAGAATCATAC
ATCACCAGATGTTGATTTAGGTGACATCTCTGGCATTAATGCTTCAGTTGTAAACATTCAAAAAGAAATT
GACCGCCTCAATGAGGTTGCCAAGAATTTAAATGAATCTCTCATCGATCTCCAAGAACTTGGAAAGTATG
AGCAGTATATAAAATGGCCATGGTACATTTGGCTAGGTTTTATAGCTGGCTTGATTGCCATAGTAATGGT
GACAATTATGCTTTGCTGTATGACCAGTTGCTGTAGTTGTCTCAAGGGCTGTTGTTCTTGTGGATCCTGC
TGCAAATTTGATGAAGACGACTCTGAGCCAGTGCTCAAAGGAGTCAAATTACATTACACATTGCCAACTT
TCTTGTACAAAGTGGTTGATTCTAGAGCGATCGCCAGAGAGCTGTTCAACCTGCTGGGCGAGAACCAGCC
CCCCGTGGTGATCAAGGCGATCGCCTGGAGCCACCCTCAGTTCGAGAAGGGAGGAGGAAGCGGCGGAGGC
AGCGGAGGAGGAAGCTGGAGCCACCCGCAGTTCGAGAAAGGCGGAAGCGGCCATCACCATCACCATCACC
CTGCAGGAGAAAATCTGTACTTCCAGGGGAGAGGAGGCAGCGAGAACCTGTACTTTCAGGGGCCTGCAGG
AAGAGACTACAAAGACCATGACGGTGATTATAAAGATCATGACATCGATTACAAGGATGACGATGACAAG
TAGTTCGAATTCTCGACCTCGAGACAAATGGCAGTATTCATCCACAATTTTAAAAGAAAAGGGGGGATTG
GGGGGTACAGTGCAGGGGAAAGAATAGTAGACATAATAGCAACAGACATACAAACTAAAGAATTACAAAA
ACAAATTACAAAAATTCAAAATTTTCGGGTTTATTACAGGGACAGCAGAGATCCACTTTGGCCGCGGCTC
GAGGGGGTTGGGGTTGCGCCTTTTCCAAGGCAGCCCTGGGTTTGCGCAGGGACGCGGCTGCTCTGGGCGT
GGTTCCGGGAAACGCAGCGGCGCCGACCCTGGGTCTCGCACATTCTTCACGTCCGTTCGCAGCGTCACCC
GGATCTTCGCCGCTACCCTTGTGGGCCCCCCGGCGACGCTTCCTGCTCCGCCCCTAAGTCGGGAAGGTTC
CTTGCGGTTCGCGGCGTGCCGGACGTGACAAACGGAAGCCGCACGTCTCACTAGTACCCTCGCAGACGGA
CAGCGCCAGGGAGCAATGGCAGCGCGCCGACCGCGATGGGCTGTGGCCAATAGCGGCTGCTCAGCAGGGC
GCGCCGAGAGCAGCGGCCGGGAAGGGGCGGTGCGGGAGGCGGGGTGTGGGGCGGTAGTGTGGGCCCTGTT
CCTGCCCGCGCGGTGTTCCGCATTCTGCAAGCCTCCGGAGCGCACGTCGGCAGTCGGCTCCCTCGTTGAC
CGAATCACCGACCTCTCTCCCCAGGGGGATCCACCGGAGCTTACCATGACCGAGTACAAGCCCACGGTGC
GCCTCGCCACCCGCGACGACGTCCCCAGGGCCGTACGCACCCTCGCCGCCGCGTTCGCCGACTACCCCGC
CACGCGCCACACCGTCGATCCGGACCGCCACATCGAGCGGGTCACCGAGCTGCAAGAACTCTTCCTCACG
CGCGTCGGGCTCGACATCGGCAAGGTGTGGGTCGCGGACGACGGCGCCGCGGTGGCGGTCTGGACCACGC
CGGAGAGCGTCGAAGCGGGGGCGGTGTTCGCCGAGATCGGCCCGCGCATGGCCGAGTTGAGCGGTTCCCG
GCTGGCCGCGCAGCAACAGATGGAAGGCCTCCTGGCGCCGCACCGGCCCAAGGAGCCCGCGTGGTTCCTG
GCCACCGTCGGCGTCTCGCCCGACCACCAGGGCAAGGGTCTGGGCAGCGCCGTCGTGCTCCCCGGAGTGG
AGGCGGCCGAGCGCGCCGGGGTGCCCGCCTTCCTGGAGACCTCCGCGCCCCGCAACCTCCCCTTCTACGA
GCGGCTCGGCTTCACCGTCACCGCCGACGTCGAGGTGCCCGAAGGACCGCGCACCTGGTGCATGACCCGC
AAGCCCGGTGCCTGACGCCCGCCCCACGACCCGCAGCGCCCGACCGAAAGGAGCGCACGACCCCATGCAT
CGGTACCTTTAAGACCAATGACTTACAAGGCAGCTGTAGATCTTAGCCACTTTTTAAAAGAAAAGGGGGG
ACTGGAAGGGCTAATTCACTCCCAACGAAGACAAGATCTGCTTTTTGCTTGTACTGGGTCTCTCTGGTTA
GACCAGATCTGAGCCTGGGAGCTCTCTGGCTAACTAGGGAACCCACTGCTTAAGCCTCAATAAAGCTTGC
CTTGAGTGCTTCAAGTAGTGTGTGCCCGTCTGTTGTGTGACTCTGGTAACTAGAGATCCCTCAGACCCTT
TTAGTCAGTGTGGAAAATCTCTAGCAGTAGTAGTTCATGTCATCTTATTATTCAGTATTTATAACTTGCA
AAGAAATGAATATCAGAGAGTGAGAGGAACTTGTTTATTGCAGCTTATAATGGTTACAAATAAAGCAATA
GCATCACAAATTTCACAAATAAAGCATTTTTTTCACTGCATTCTAGTTGTGGTTTGTCCAAACTCATCAA
TGTATCTTATCATGTCTGGCTCTAGCTATCCCGCCCCTAACTCCGCCCATCCCGCCCCTAACTCCGCCCA
GTTCCGCCCATTCTCCGCCCCATGGCTGACTAATTTTTTTTATTTATGCAGAGGCCGAGGCCGCCTCGGC
CTCTGAGCTATTCCAGAAGTAGTGAGGAGGCTTTTTTGGAGGCCTAGGGACGTACCCAATTCGCCCTATA
GTGAGTCGTATTACGCGCGCTCACTGGCCGTCGTTTTACAACGTCGTGACTGGGAAAACCCTGGCGTTAC
CCAACTTAATCGCCTTGCAGCACATCCCCCTTTCGCCAGCTGGCGTAATAGCGAAGAGGCCCGCACCGAT
CGCCCTTCCCAACAGTTGCGCAGCCTGAATGGCGAATGGG
[124 nt withheld, positions 7811-7934]
C
[91 nt withheld, positions 7936-8026]
A
[49 nt withheld, positions 8028-8076]
CCTTTGACGTTGGAGTCCACGTTCTTT
[37 nt withheld, positions 8104-8140]
ACCCTATCTCGGTCTATTCTTTTGATTTATAAGGGATTTTGCCGATTTCGGCCTATTGGTTAAAAAATGA
GCTGATTTAACAAAAATTTAACGCGAATTTTAACAAAATATTAACGCTTACAATTTAGGTGGCACTTTTC
GGGGAAATGTGCGCGGAACCCCTATTTGTTTATTTTTCTAAATACATTCAAATATGTATCCGCTCATGAG
ACAATAACCCTGATAAATGCTTCAATAATATTGAAAAAGGAAGAGTATGAGTATTCAACATTTCCGTGTC
GCCCTTATTCCCTTTTTTGCGGCATTTTGCCTTCCTGTTTTTGCTCACCCAGAAACGCTGGTGAAAGTAA
AAGATGCTGAAGATCAGTTGGGTGCACGAGTGGGTTACATCGAACTGGATCTCAACAGCGGTAAGATCCT
TGAGAGTTTTCGCCCCGAAGAACGTTTTCCAATGATGAGCACTTTTAAAGTTCTGCTATGTGGCGCGGTA
TTATCCCGTATTGACGCCGGGCAAGAGCAACTCGGTCGCCGCATACACTATTCTCAGAATGACTTGGTTG
AGTACTCACCAGTCACAGAAAAGCATCTTACGGATGGCATGACAGTAAGAGAATTATGCAGTGCTGCCAT
AACCATGAGTGATAACACTGCGGCCAACTTACTTCTGACAACGATCGGAGGACCGAAGGAGCTAACCGCT
TTTTTGCACAACATGGGGGATCATGTAACTCGCCTTGATCGTTGGGAACCGGAGCTGAATGAAGCCATAC
CAAACGACGAGCGTGACACCACGATGCCTGTAGCAATGGCAACAACGTTGCGCAAACTATTAACTGGCGA
ACTACTTACTCTAGCTTCCCGGCAACAATTAATAGACTGGATGGAGGCGGATAAAGTTGCAGGACCACTT
CTGCGCTCGGCCCTTCCGGCTGGCTGGTTTATTGCTGATAAATCTGGAGCCGGTGAGCGTGGGTCTCGCG
GTATCATTGCAGCACTGGGGCCAGATGGTAAGCCCTCCCGTATCGTAGTTATCTACACGACGGGGAGTCA
GGCAACTATGGATGAACGAAATAGACAGATCGCTGAGATAGGTGCCTCACTGATTAAGCATTGGTAACTG
TCAGACCAAGTTTACTCATATATACTTTAGATTGATTTAAAACTTCATTTTTAATTTAAAAGGATCTAGG
TGAAGATCCTTTTTGATAATCTCATGACCAAAATCCCTTAACGTGAGTTTTCGTTCCACTGAGCGTCAGA
CCCCGTAGAAAAGATCAAAGGATCTTCTTGAGATCCTTTTTTTCTGCGCGTAATCTGCTGCTTGCAAACA
AAAAAACCACCGCTACCAGCGGTGGTTTGTTTGCCGGATCAAGAGCTACCAACTCTTTTTCCGAAGGTAA
CTGGCTTCAGCAGAGCGCAGATACCAAATACTGTTCTTCTAGTGTAGCCGTAGTTAGGCCACCACTTCAA
GAACTCTGTAGCACCGCCTACATACCTCGCTCTGCTAATCCTGTTACCAGTGGCTGCTGCCAGTGGCGAT
AAGTCGTGTCTTACCGGGTTGGACTCAAGACGATAGTTACCGGATAAGGCGCAGCGGTCGGGCTGAACGG
GGGGTTCGTGCACACAGCCCAGCTTGGAGCGAACGACCTACACCGAACTGAGATACCTACAGCGTGAGCT
ATGAGAAAGCGCCACGCTTCCCGAAGGGAGAAAGGCGGACAGGTATCCGGTAAGCGGCAGGGTCGGAACA
GGAGAGCGCACGAGGGAGCTTCCAGGGGGAAACGCCTGGTATCTTTATAGTCCTGTCGGGTTTCGCCACC
TCTGACTTGAGCGTCGATTTTTGTGATGCTCGTCAGGGGGGCGGAGCCTATGGAAAAACGCCAGCAACGC
GGCCTTTTTACGGTTCCTGGCCTTTTGCTGGCCTTTTGCTCACATGTTCTTTCCTGCGTTATCCCCTGAT
TCTGTGGATAACCGTATTACCGCCTTTGAGTGAGCTGATACCGCTCGCCGCAGCCGAACGACCGAGCGCA
GCGAGTCAGTGAGCGAGGAAGCGGAAGAGCGCCCAATACGCAAACCGCCTCTCCCCGCGCGTTGGCCGAT
TCATTAATGCAGCTGGCACGACAGGTTTCCCGACTGGAAAGCGGGCAGTGAGCGCAACGCAATTAATGTG
AGTTAGCTCACTCATTAGGCACCCCAGGCTTTACACTTTATGCTTCCGGCTCGTATGTTGTGTGGAATTG
TGAGCGGATAACAATTTCACACAGGAAACAGCTATGACCATGATTACGCCAAGCGCGCAATTAACCCTCA
CTAAAGGGAACAAAAGCTGGAGCTGCAAGCTTAATGTAGTCTTATGCAATACTCTTGTAGTCTTGCAACA
TGGTAACGATGAGTTAGCAACATGCCTTACAAGGAGAGAAAAAGCACCGTGCATGCCGATTGGTGGAAGT
AAGGTGGTACGATCGTGCCTTATTAGGAAGGCAACAGACGGGTCTGACATGGATTGGACGAACCACTGAA
TTGCCGCATTGCAGAGATATTGTATTTAAGTGCCTAGCTCGATACATAAACGGGTCTCTCTGGTTAGACC
AGATCTGAGCCTGGGAGCTCTCTGGCTAACTAGGGAACCCACTGCTTAAGCCTCAATAAAGCTTGCCTTG
AGTGCTTCAAGTAGTGTGTGCCCGTCTGTTGTGTGACTCTGGTAACTAGAGATCCCTCAGACCCTTTTAG
TCAGTGTGGAAAATCTCTAGCAGTGGCGCCCGAACAGGGACTTGAAAGCGAAAGGGAAACCAGAGGAGCT
CTCTCGACGCAGGACTCGGCTTGCTGAAGCGCGCACGGCAAGAGGCGAGGGGCGGCGACTGGTGAGTACG
CCAAAAATTTTGACTAGCGGAGGCTAGAAGGAGAGAGATGGGTGCGAGAGCGTCAGTATTAAGCGGGGGA
GAATTAGATCGCGATGGGAAAAAATTCGGTTAAGGCCAGGGGGAAAGAAAAAATATAAATTAAAACATAT
AGTATGGGCAAGCAGGGAGCTAGAACGATTCGCAGTTAATCCTGGCCTGTTAGAAACATCAGAAGGCTGT
AGACAAATACTGGGACAGCTACAACCATCCCTTCAGACAGGATCAGAAGAACTTAGATCATTATATAATA
CAGTAGCAACCCTCTATTGTGTGCATCAAAGGATAGAGATAAAAGACACCAAGGAAGCTTTAGACAAGAT
AGAGGAAGAGCAAAACAAAAGTAAGACCACCGCACAGCAAGCGGCCGCTGATCTTCAGACCTGGAGGAGG
AGATATGAGGGACAATTGGAGAAGTGAATTATATAAATATAAAGTAGTAAAAATTGAACCATTAGGAGTA
GCACCCACCAAGGCAAAGAGAAGAGTGGTGCAGAGAGAAAAAAGAGCAGTGGGAAT
Features (pLannotate 1.2.2; 33 found; start..end, strand, type, name):
      1..234     +  misc_feature   RRE: The Rev response element (RRE) of HIV-1 allows for Rev-dependent mRNA export from the nucleus to the cytoplasm.
    611..711     +  CDS            Rev (fragment): human immunodeficiency virus 1 (HIV-1) Rev protein; rev; enhances nuclear export of unspliced and incompletely spliced viral mRNAs
    761..944     +  promoter       U6 promoter (fragment): RNA polymerase III promoter for human U6 snRNA
    935..1069    +  enhancer       CMV enhancer (fragment): human cytomegalovirus immediate early enhancer; contains an 18-bp deletion relative to the standard CMV enhancer
   1070..1273    +  promoter       CMV promoter: human cytomegalovirus (CMV) immediate early promoter
   1326..1343    +  protein_bind   attB1 (fragment): mutant version of attB; core recombination site for the Gateway® BP reaction BP Clonase™
   1352..5170    +  CDS            S: SPIKE_SARS2 - Experimental evidence at protein level: Swiss-Prot protein existence level 1. [Spike glycoprotein]: May down-regulate host tetherin (BST2) by lysosomal degradation, thereby counteracting its antiviral activity. From Severe acute respiratory syndrome coronavirus 2 (2019-nCoV) (SARS-CoV-2).
   5178..5195    -  protein_bind   attB2 (fragment): mutant version of attB; core recombination site for the Gateway® BP reaction BP Clonase™
   5336..5355    +  CDS            Strep-Tag II (fragment): peptide that binds Strep-Tactin®, an engineered form of streptavidin
   5372..5390    +  CDS            7xHis (fragment): 6xHis affinity tag
   5465..5530    +  CDS            3xFLAG: three tandem FLAG® epitope tags, followed by an enterokinase cleavage site
   5578..5695    +  misc_feature   cPPT/CTS: central polypurine tract and central termination sequence of HIV-1
   5744..6254    +  promoter       hPGK promoter: human phosphoglycerate kinase 1 promoter
   6276..6875    +  CDS            PuroR: puromycin N-acetyltransferase; pac from Streptomyces alboniger; confers resistance to puromycin
   6918..7001    +  CDS            nef (fragment): NEF_HV1Z2 - Experimental evidence at protein level: Swiss-Prot protein existence level 1. Extracellular Nef protein targets CD4(+) T-lymphocytes for apoptosis by interacting with CXCR4 surface receptors. From Human immunodeficiency virus type 1 group M subtype D (isolate Z2/CDC-Z34) (HIV-1).
   7003..7236    +  LTR            3' LTR (ΔU3): self-inactivating 3' long terminal repeat (LTR) from HIV-1
   7308..7429    +  polyA_signal   SV40 poly(A) signal: SV40 polyadenylation signal
   7469..7604    +  rep_origin     SV40 ori: SV40 origin of replication
   7625..7643    -  promoter       T7 promoter: promoter for bacteriophage T7 RNA polymerase
   7651..7806    +  CDS            lacZα (fragment): LacZα fragment of β-galactosidase; lacZ fragment
   7811..8239    +  rep_origin     f1 ori (sequence partly withheld): f1 bacteriophage origin of replication; arrow indicates direction of (+) strand synthesis
   8292..8396    +  promoter       AmpR promoter: bla
   8397..9257    +  CDS            AmpR: β-lactamase; bla; confers resistance to ampicillin, carbenicillin, and related antibiotics
   9428..10016   +  rep_origin     ori: high-copy-number ColE1/pMB1/pBR322/pUC origin of replication
  10199..10291   +  CDS            lacI (fragment): lac repressor; lacI; The lac repressor binds to the lac operator to inhibit transcription in E. coli. This inhibition can be relieved by adding lactose or isopropyl-β-D-thiogalactopyranoside (IPTG).
  10304..10325   +  protein_bind   CAP binding site: CAP binding activates transcription in the presence of cAMP. E. coli catabolite activator protein
  10340..10370   +  promoter       lac promoter: promoter for the E. coli lac operon
  10374..10396   +  protein_bind   lac operator (fragment): The lac repressor binds to the lac operator to inhibit transcription in E. coli. This inhibition can be relieved by adding lactose or isopropyl-β-D-thiogalactopyranoside (IPTG). lac repressor encoded by lacI
  10439..10457   +  promoter       T3 promoter: promoter for bacteriophage T3 RNA polymerase
  10485..10711   +  promoter       RSV promoter: Rous sarcoma virus enhancer/promoter
  10712..10892   +  LTR            5' LTR (truncated): truncated 5' long terminal repeat (LTR) from HIV-1
  10939..11064   +  misc_feature   HIV-1 Ψ: packaging signal of human immunodeficiency virus type 1
  11048..11411   +  CDS            HIV-1 gag (fragment): gag protein from human immunodeficiency virus 1; gag
