[The description below was written by a language model from this plasmid's Addgene catalogue record and pLannotate feature annotations shown in this document.]
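Description:
pLD-puro-Cc-SARS-CoV-2_Spike_WT-VA is an 11.6 kb lentiviral transfer plasmid for expressing the ancestral (wild-type) SARS-CoV-2 spike glycoprotein in mammalian cells. It was built by Gateway recombination of the 3.8 kb S coding sequence into the pLD-puro-CcVA backbone. In bacteria it replicates from a high-copy ColE1/pUC-type origin and is selected with ampicillin through the bla gene. An f1 origin and remnants of a lac/T7/T3 cloning region are also present.

The viral portion has a third-generation, self-inactivating layout. An RSV promoter is fused to a truncated HIV-1 5' LTR and drives genomic RNA production in packaging cells. It is followed by the Ψ packaging signal with a partial gag sequence, the Rev response element for Rev-dependent nuclear export, a cPPT/CTS element, and a ΔU3 3' LTR that silences LTR promoter activity after integration. An SV40 poly(A) signal and SV40 origin lie just outside the 3' LTR.

Within the provirus, a CMV enhancer/promoter drives the spike open reading frame, which is flanked by attB1 and attB2 recombination scars. The backbone supplies a C-terminal "VA" tag; the annotation detects Strep-tag II, polyhistidine and 3xFLAG segments in this region, which would suit sequential affinity purification. A separate human PGK promoter expresses puromycin N-acetyltransferase, allowing selection of stably transduced cells. A short U6 promoter fragment upstream of CMV appears to be a backbone remnant.

The associated publication maps human protein interaction networks of ancestral and variant SARS-CoV-2. This fits use of the tagged spike as a bait for affinity purification of host interaction partners.
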