Addgene plasmid #191216: pLD-puro-Cc-SARS-CoV-2_Spike_WT-VA
Purpose: Lentiviral expression of SARS-CoV-2 Spike_WT in mammalian cells
Depositing lab: Mohan Babu. Depositing organization: University of Regina. Publication: Human protein interaction networks of ancestral and variant SARS-CoV-2 in organ-specific cells and bodily fluids. Broderick K, Moutaoufik MT, Saccon T, Malty R, Amin S, Phanse S, Joseph TP, Zilocchi M, Hosseinnia A, Istace Z, Hajikarimlou M, Abrar S, Fisher J, Brassard R, Perera R, Kumar A, Aoki H, Rahmatbakhsh M, Jessulat M, Kobasa D, Dehne F, Prasad B, Gagarinova A, Joanne Lemieux M, Cochrane A, Houry WA, Aly KA, Golshani A, Babu M. Nat Commun. 2025 Jul 1;16(1):5784. doi: 10.1038/s41467-025-60949-1. PubMed 40593736.
Backbone
  Vector backbone: pLD-puro-CcVA (Addgene plasmid #24588)
  Backbone size w/o insert (bp): 7737
  Total vector size (bp): 11556
  Vector type: Mammalian Expression, Lentiviral
  Selectable markers: Puromycin
Growth in bacteria
  Bacterial resistance: Ampicillin, 100 μg/mL
  Growth temperature: 30°C
  Growth strain: NEB Stable
  Copy number: High Copy
Gene/Insert
  Gene/Insert name: SPIKE_SARS2_WT (alt name: S)
  Species: SARS CoV-2
  Insert size (bp): 3819
  Entrez Gene: S (a.k.a. GU280_gp02, spike glycoprotein)
  Promoter: CMV
  Tag / fusion protein: VA tag (C terminal on backbone)
  Cloning method: Gateway Cloning
  Sequencing primers: 5′ CMV-F; 3′ hPGK_R [5'-ccttggaaaaggcgcaacc-3']
Terms and licenses: Academic/Nonprofit Terms; Industry Terms: Not Available to Industry
How to cite: pLD-puro-Cc-SARS-CoV-2_Spike_WT-VA was a gift from Mohan Babu (Addgene plasmid # 191216 ; http://n2t.net/addgene:191216 ; RRID:Addgene_191216)
